Addgene plasmid #41365: TAL3191
Depositing lab: Keith Joung. Publication: Targeted gene disruption in somatic zebrafish cells using engineered TALENs. Sander JD, Cade L, Khayter C, Reyon D, Peterson RT, Joung JK, Yeh JR. Nat Biotechnol. 2011 Aug 5;29(8):697-8. doi: 10.1038/nbt.1934. PubMed 21822241.
Backbone
  Vector backbone: JDS71
  Backbone manufacturer: Addgene plasmid #32287
  Backbone size w/o insert (bp): 6447
  Vector type: Mammalian Expression ; T7
Growth in bacteria
  Bacterial resistance: Ampicillin, 100 μg/mL
  Growth temperature: 37°C
  Growth strain: XL1 Blue
  Copy number: High Copy
Gene/Insert
  Gene/Insert name: ZebrafishCommunity-tes-Right (alt name: tes)
  Species: D. rerio (zebrafish)
  Insert size (bp): 1640
  Entrez Gene: tes (a.k.a. zgc:92091)
  Promoter: CMV
  Tag / fusion protein: 3X Flag (N terminal on backbone); WT FOKI (C terminal on backbone)
  Cloning method: Restriction Enzyme; 5′ cloning site N/A (destroyed during cloning); 3′ cloning site N/A (destroyed during cloning)
  Sequencing primers: 5′ CMV-F; 3′ BGH-rev
Terms and licenses: Academic/Nonprofit Terms; Industry Terms: Not Available to Industry
Depositor comments: Target binding site: TTCCCAACTTTCTTGCTC It is strongly recommended that users perform a diagnostic digest to verify this plasmid prior to use. For example, a double digest of the plasmid with BamHI and KpnI should result in two bands at 2.3kb and 5.8kb.
How to cite: TAL3191 was a gift from Keith Joung (Addgene plasmid # 41365 ; http://n2t.net/addgene:41365 ; RRID:Addgene_41365)
