[The description below was written by a language model from this plasmid's Addgene catalogue record.]
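Description:
TAL3191 is a TALEN expression plasmid built on the JDS71 backbone, a roughly 6.4 kb vector listed as a mammalian expression/T7 type. It is maintained in E. coli as a high-copy plasmid under ampicillin selection. The record gives no feature table, so details such as the origin of replication or polyadenylation signal are not explicitly listed, although the use of a BGH reverse sequencing primer suggests a BGH terminator region downstream of the coding sequence.

The insert, about 1.6 kb, is an engineered TAL effector repeat array named ZebrafishCommunity-tes-Right, designed to recognise a specific site in the zebrafish (D. rerio) tes gene. It is not a copy of tes itself, but a customised DNA-binding domain directed against it. The array was cloned by restriction enzymes, with both cloning sites destroyed, into a backbone frame that supplies an N-terminal 3X Flag tag and a C-terminal wild-type FokI nuclease domain. The result is a complete TALEN monomer that can be detected through the Flag epitope. Expression is driven by the CMV promoter, and the T7 designation indicates that the coding sequence can also be transcribed in vitro to produce mRNA, the usual route for delivery into zebrafish embryos.

Because FokI cleaves only as a dimer, this "Right" monomer is meant to be paired with a matching "Left" TALEN binding the opposite half-site. Together they introduce a double-strand break whose error-prone repair produces indel mutations in tes. This fits the associated work on targeted gene disruption in somatic zebrafish cells.
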