>Addgene plasmid #41365 | TAL3191 | depositor partial sequence | sequence record 55004 | TAL3191 sequence 2430 bps
TCTAGAGCTAGCACCATGGACTACAAAGACCATGACGGTGATTATAAAGATCATGACATCGATTACAAGG
ATGACGATGACAAGATGGCCCCCAAGAAGAAGAGGAAGGTGGGCATTCACCGCGGGGTACCTATGGTGGA
CTTGAGGACACTCGGTTATTCGCAACAGCAACAGGAGAAAATCAAGCCTAAGGTCAGGAGCACCGTCGCG
CAACACCACGAGGCGCTTGTGGGGCATGGCTTCACTCATGCGCATATTGTCGCGCTTTCACAGCACCCTG
CGGCGCTTGGGACGGTGGCTGTCAAATACCAAGATATGATTGCGGCCCTGCCCGAAGCCACGCACGAGGC
AATTGTAGGGGTCGGTAAACAGTGGTCGGGAGCGCGAGCACTTGAGGCGCTGCTGACTGTGGCGGGTGAG
CTTAGGGGGCCTCCGCTCCAGCTCGACACCGGGCAGCTGCTGAAGATCGCGAAGAGAGGGGGAGTAACAG
CGGTAGAGGCAGTGCACGCCTGGCGCAATGCGCTCACCGGGGCCCCCTTGAACCTGACCCCAGACCAGGT
AGTCGCAATCGCGTCAAACGGAGGGGGAAAGCAAGCCCTGGAAACCGTGCAAAGGTTGTTGCCGGTCCTT
TGTCAAGACCACGGCCTTACACCGGAGCAAGTCGTGGCCATTGCATCCCACGACGGTGGCAAACAGGCTC
TTGAGACGGTTCAGAGACTTCTCCCAGTTCTCTGTCAAGCCCACGGGCTGACTCCCGATCAAGTTGTAGC
GATTGCGTCGCATGACGGAGGGAAACAAGCATTGGAGACTGTCCAACGGCTCCTTCCCGTGTTGTGTCAA
GCCCACGGTTTGACGCCTGCACAAGTGGTCGCCATCGCCAGCCATGATGGCGGTAAGCAGGCGCTGGAAA
CAGTACAGCGCCTGCTGCCTGTACTGTGCCAGGATCATGGACTGACCCCAGACCAGGTAGTCGCAATCGC
GTCGAACATTGGGGGAAAGCAAGCCCTGGAAACCGTGCAAAGGTTGTTGCCGGTCCTTTGTCAAGACCAC
GGCCTTACACCGGAGCAAGTCGTGGCCATTGCAAGCAACATCGGTGGCAAACAGGCTCTTGAGACGGTTC
AGAGACTTCTCCCAGTTCTCTGTCAAGCCCACGGGCTGACTCCCGATCAAGTTGTAGCGATTGCGTCGCA
TGACGGAGGGAAACAAGCATTGGAGACTGTCCAACGGCTCCTTCCCGTGTTGTGTCAAGCCCACGGTTTG
ACGCCTGCACAAGTGGTCGCCATCGCCTCGAATGGCGGCGGTAAGCAGGCGCTGGAAACAGTACAGCGCC
TGCTGCCTGTACTGTGCCAGGATCATGGACTGACCCCAGACCAGGTAGTCGCAATCGCGTCAAACGGAGG
GGGAAAGCAAGCCCTGGAAACCGTGCAAAGGTTGTTGCCGGTCCTTTGTCAAGACCACGGCCTTACACCG
GAGCAAGTCGTGGCCATTGCAAGCAATGGGGGTGGCAAACAGGCTCTTGAGACGGTTCAGAGACTTCTCC
CAGTTCTCTGTCAAGCCCACGGGCTGACTCCCGATCAAGTTGTAGCGATTGCGTCGCATGACGGAGGGAA
ACAAGCATTGGAGACTGTCCAACGGCTCCTTCCCGTGTTGTGTCAAGCCCACGGTTTGACGCCTGCACAA
GTGGTCGCCATCGCCTCGAATGGCGGCGGTAAGCAGGCGCTGGAAACAGTACAGCGCCTGCTGCCTGTAC
TGTGCCAGGATCATGGACTGACCCCAGACCAGGTAGTCGCAATCGCGTCAAACGGAGGGGGAAAGCAAGC
CCTGGAAACCGTGCAAAGGTTGTTGCCGGTCCTTTGTCAAGACCACGGCCTTACACCGGAGCAAGTCGTG
GCCATTGCAAATAATAACGGTGGCAAACAGGCTCTTGAGACGGTTCAGAGACTTCTCCCAGTTCTCTGTC
AAGCCCACGGGCTGACTCCCGATCAAGTTGTAGCGATTGCGTCGCATGACGGAGGGAAACAAGCATTGGA
GACTGTCCAACGGCTCCTTCCCGTGTTGTGTCAAGCCCACGGTTTGACGCCTGCACAAGTGGTCGCCATC
GCCTCGAATGGCGGCGGTAAGCAGGCGCTGGAAACAGTACAGCGCCTGCTGCCTGTACTGTGCCAGGATC
ATGGACTGACACCCGAACAGGTGGTCGCCATTGCTTCCCACGACGGAGGACGGCCAGCCTTGGAGTCCAT
CGTAGCCCAATTGTCCAGGCCCGATCCCGCGTTGGCTGCGTTAACGAATGACCATCTGGTGGCGTTGGCA
TGTCTTGGTGGACGACCCGCGCTCGATGCAGTCAAAAAGGGTCTGCCTCATGCTCCCGCATTGATCAAAA
GAACCAACCGGCGGATTCCCGAGAGAACTTCCCATCGAGTCGCGGGATCC
