>Addgene plasmid #41365 | TAL3191 | addgene partial sequence | sequence record 56355 | JDS-TALEN-F 5'-TAGGGGTCGGTAAACAGTGG-3'
GCGCTGCTGACTGTGGCGGGTGAGCTTAGGGGGCCTCCGCTCCAGCTCGACACCGGGCAGCTGCTGAAGA
TCGCGAAGAGAGGGGGAGTAACAGCGGTAGAGGCAGTGCACGCCTGGCGCAATGCGCTCACCGGGGCCCC
CTTGAACCTGACCCCAGACCAGGTAGTCGCAATCGCGTCAAACGGAGGGGGAAAGCAAGCCCTGGAAACC
GTGCAAAGGTTGTTGCCGGTCCTTTGTCAAGACCACGGCCTTACACCGGAGCAAGTCGTGGCCATTGCAT
CCCACGACGGTGGCAAACAGGCTCTTGAGACGGTTCAGAGACTTCTCCCAGTTCTCTGTCAAGCCCACGG
GCTGACTCCCGATCAAGTTGTAGCGATTGCGTCGCATGACGGAGGGAAACAAGCATTGGAGACTGTCCAA
CGGCTCCTTCCCGTGTTGTGTCAAGCCCACGGTTTGACGCCTGCACAAGTGGTCGCCATCGCCAGCCATG
ATGGCGGTAAGCAGGCGCTGGAAACAGTACAGCGCCTGCTGCCTGTACTGTGCCAGGATCATGGACTGAC
CCCAGACCAGGTAGTCGCAATCGCGTCGAACATTGGGGGAAAGCAAGCCCTGGAAACCGTGCAAAGGTTG
TTGCCGGTCCTTTGTCAAGACCACGGCCTTACACCGGAGCAAGTCGTGGCCATTGCAAGCAACATCGGTG
GCAAACAGGCTCTTGAGACGGTTCAGAGACTTCTCCCAGTTCTCTGTCAAGCCCACGGGCTGACTCCCGA
TCAAGTTGTAGCGATTGCGTCGCATGACGGAGGGAAACAAGCATTGGAGACTGTCCAACGGCTCCTTCCC
GTGTTGTGTCAAGCCCACGGTTTGACGCCTGC
